>Addgene plasmid #233386 | XZ375 EF1a-IL2Rbsp-3xFLAG-IL2Rb(ECD+TM)-TS-ADAR2dd-export | addgene full sequence | sequence record 466377 | Addgene NGS Result
AAGTCCTGGATGGCCATCACCCTCCATCGCACCCCCTCACGGCACAGCACCCTCAGGGTGACGATGTCAA
CTGTGGTCAGTTTCTGAGAATCTGGGGCTCCGAGGATCAGGTTGCAGGCCCAGGATGCTTGACTCACGGG
GAGCAGCTCACAGGTTTGGTTCCACCGCCGTCTGTCCGGCCAGGCATGGACTTGGCAGGAAGTGTCCTGC
AGAGCCCCATCTTGGCTCCAGACACAGGAGATGTTGGCTCTCGAATTGTAGAAGCATGTGAACTGGGAAG
TGCCATTCACCGCGGTACCCTTATCATCGTCATCCTTGTAGTCTGCAGATGCCCAAGAGGTAGCCAGGGG
CAGGAGGAGGATGAGGAGGGGCAGACGCCAGGACAGAGCAGGGGCCGCCATGGTGGCGAACTAGTAGCTT
CACGACACCTGAAATGGAAGAAAAAAACTTTGAACCACTGTCTGAGGCTTGAGAATGAACCAAGATCCAA
ACTCAAAAAGGGCAAATTCCAAGGAGAATTACATCAAGTGCCAAGCTGGCCTAACTTCAGTCTCCACCCA
CTCAGTGTGGGGAAACTCCATCGCATAAAACCCCTCCCCCCAACCTAAAGACGACGTACTCCAAAAGCGC
GAGAACTAATCGAGGTGCCTGGACGGCGCCCGGTACTCCGTGGAGTCACATGAAGCGACGGCTGAGGACG
GAAAGGCCCTTTTCCTTTGTGTGGGTGACTCACCCGCCCGCTCTCCCGAGCGCCGCGTCCTCCATTTTGA
GCTCCCTGCAGCAGGGCCGGGAAGCGGCCATCTTTCCGCTCACGCAACTGGTGCCGACCGGGCCAGCCTT
GCCGCCCAGGGCGGGGCGATACACGGCGGCGCGAGGCCAGGCACCAGAGCAGGCCGGCCAGCTTGAGACT
ACCCCCGTCCGATTCTCGGTGGCCGCGCTCGCAGGCCCCGCCTCGCCGAACATGTGCGCTGGGACGCACG
GGCCCCGTCGCCGCCCGCGGCCCCAAAAACCGAAATACCAGTGTGCAGATCTTGGCCCGCATTTACAAGA
CTATCTTGCCAGAAAAAAAGCGTCGCAGCAGGTCATCAAAAATTTTAAATGGCTAGAGACTTATCGAAAG
CAGCGAGACAGGCGCGAAGGTGCCACCAGATTCGCACGCGGCGGCCCCAGCGCCCAGGCCAGGCCTCAAC
TCAAGCACGAGGCGAAGGGGCTCCTTAAGCGCAAGGCCTCGAACTCTCCCACCCACTTCCAACCCGAAGC
TCGGGATCAAGAATCACGTACTGCAGCCAGGTGGAAGTAATTCAAGGCACGCAAGGGCCATAACCCGTAA
AGAGGCCAGGCCCGCGGGAACCACACACGGCACTTACCTGTGTTCTGGCGGCAAACCCGTTGCGAAAAAG
AACGTTCACGGCGACTACTGCACTTATATACGGTTCTCCCCCACCCTCGGGAAAAAGGCGGAGCCAGTAC
ACGACATCACTTTCCCAGTTTACCCCGCGCCACCTTCTCTAGGCACCGGTTCAATTGCCGACCCCTCCCC
CCAACTTCTCGGGGACTGTGGGCGATGTGCGCTCTGCCCACTGACGGGCACGATTCTTCATGCAATTGTC
GGTCAAGCCTTGCCTTGTTGTAGCTTAAATTTTGCTCGCGCACTACTCAGCGACCTCCAACACACAAGCA
GGGAGCAGATACTGGCTTAACTATGCGGCATCAGAGCAGATTGTACTGAGAGTGCACCATAGGGGATCGG
GAGATCTCCCGATCCGTCGACGTCAGGTGGCACTTTTCGGGGAAATGTGCGCGGAACCCCTATTTGTTTA
TTTTTCTAAATACATTCAAATATGTATCCGCTCATGAGACAATAACCCTGATAAATGCTTCAATAATATT
GAAAAAGGAAGAGTATGAGTATTCAACATTTCCGTGTCGCCCTTATTCCCTTTTTTGCGGCATTTTGCCT
TCCTGTTTTTGCTCACCCAGAAACGCTGGTGAAAGTAAAAGATGCTGAAGATCAGTTGGGTGCACGAGTG
GGTTACATCGAACTGGATCTCAACAGCGGTAAGATCCTTGAGAGTTTTCGCCCCGAAGAACGTTTTCCAA
TGATGAGCACTTTTAAAGTTCTGCTATGTGGCGCGGTATTATCCCGTATTGACGCCGGGCAAGAGCAACT
CGGTCGCCGCATACACTATTCTCAGAATGACTTGGTTGAGTACTCACCAGTCACAGAAAAGCATCTTACG
GATGGCATGACAGTAAGAGAATTATGCAGTGCTGCCATAACCATGAGTGATAACACTGCGGCCAACTTAC
TTCTGACAACGATCGGAGGACCGAAGGAGCTAACCGCTTTTTTGCACAACATGGGGGATCATGTAACTCG
CCTTGATCGTTGGGAACCGGAGCTGAATGAAGCCATACCAAACGACGAGCGTGACACCACGATGCCTGTA
GCAATGGCAACAACGTTGCGCAAACTATTAACTGGCGAACTACTTACTCTAGCTTCCCGGCAACAATTAA
TAGACTGGATGGAGGCGGATAAAGTTGCAGGACCACTTCTGCGCTCGGCCCTTCCGGCTGGCTGGTTTAT
TGCTGATAAATCTGGAGCCGGTGAGCGTGGGTCTCGCGGTATCATTGCAGCACTGGGGCCAGATGGTAAG
CCCTCCCGTATCGTAGTTATCTACACGACGGGGAGTCAGGCAACTATGGATGAACGAAATAGACAGATCG
CTGAGATAGGTGCCTCACTGATTAAGCATTGGTAACTGTCAGACCAAGTTTACTCATATATACTTTAGAT
TGATTTAAAACTTCATTTTTAATTTAAAAGGATCTAGGTGAAGATCCTTTTTGATAATCTCATGACCAAA
ATCCCTTAACGTGAGTTTTCGTTCCACTGAGCGTCAGACCCCGTAGAAAAGATCAAAGGATCTTCTTGAG
ATCCTTTTTTTCTGCGCGTAATCTGCTGCTTGCAAACAAAAAAACCACCGCTACCAGCGGTGGTTTGTTT
GCCGGATCAAGAGCTACCAACTCTTTTTCCGAAGGTAACTGGCTTCAGCAGAGCGCAGATACCAAATACT
GTTCTTCTAGTGTAGCCGTAGTTAGGCCACCACTTCAAGAACTCTGTAGCACCGCCTACATACCTCGCTC
TGCTAATCCTGTTACCAGTGGCTGCTGCCAGTGGCGATAAGTCGTGTCTTACCGGGTTGGACTCAAGACG
ATAGTTACCGGATAAGGCGCAGCGGTCGGGCTGAACGGGGGGTTCGTGCACACAGCCCAGCTTGGAGCGA
ACGACCTACACCGAACTGAGATACCTACAGCGTGAGCTATGAGAAAGCGCCACGCTTCCCGAAGGGAGAA
AGGCGGACAGGTATCCGGTAAGCGGCAGGGTCGGAACAGGAGAGCGCACGAGGGAGCTTCCAGGGGGAAA
CGCCTGGTATCTTTATAGTCCTGTCGGGTTTCGCCACCTCTGACTTGAGCGTCGATTTTTGTGATGCTCG
TCAGGGGGGCGGAGCCTATGGAAAAACGCCAGCAACGCGGCCTTTTTACGGTTCCTGGCCTTTTGCTGGC
CTTTTGCTCACATGTTCTTTCCTGCGTTATCCCCTGATTCTGTGGATAACCGTATTACCGCCTTTGAGTG
AGCTGATACCGCTCGCCGCAGCCGAACGACCGAGCGCAGCGAGTCAGTGAGCGAGGAAGCGGAAGAGCGC
CCAATACGCAAACCGCCTCTCCCCGCGCGTTGGCCGATTCATTAATGCAGCTGGCACGACAGGTTTCCCG
ACTGGAAAGCGGGCAGTGAGCGCAACGCAATTAATGTGAGTTAGCTCACTCATTAGGCACCCCAGGCTTT
ACACTTTATGCTTCCGGCTCGTATGTTGTGTGGAATTGTGAGCGGATAACAATTTCACACAGGAAACAGC
TATGACCATGATTACGCCAAGCTCTAGCTAGAGGTCGACGGTATACAGACATGATAAGATACATTGATGA
GTTTGGACAAACCACAACTAGAATGCAGTGAAAAAAATGCTTTATTTGTGAAATTTGTGATGCTATTGCT
TTATTTGTAACCATTATAAGCTGCAATAAACAAGTTGGGGTGGGCGAAGAACTCCAGCATGAGATCCCCG
CGCTGGAGGATCATCCAGCCGGCGTCCCGGAAAACGATTCCGAAGCCCAACCTTTCATAGAAGGCGGCGG
TGGAATCGAAATCTCGTAGTACGTGCTATTCCTTTGCCCTCGGACGAGTGCTGGGGCGTCGGTTTCCACT
ATCGGCGAGTACTTCTACACAGCCATCGGTCCAGACGGCCGCGCTTCTGCGGGCGATTTGTGTACGCCCG
ACAGTCCCGGCTCCGGATCGGACGATTGCGTCGCATCGACCCTGCGCCCAAGCTGCATCATCGAAATTGC
CGTCAACCAAGCTCTGATAGAGTTGGTCAAGACCAATGCGGAGCATATACGCCCGGAGCCGCGGCGATCC
TGCAAGCTCCGGATGCCTCCGCTCGAAGTAGCGCGTCTGCTGCTCCATACAAGCCAACCACGGCCTCCAG
AAGAAGATGTTGGCGACCTCGTATTGGGAATCCCCGAACATCGCCTCGCTCCAGTCAATGACCGCTGTTA
TGCGGCCATTGTCCGTCAGGACATTGTTGGAGCCGAAATCCGCGTGCACGAGGTGCCGGACTTCGGGGCA
GTCCTCGGCCCAAAGCATCAGCTCATCGAGAGCCTGCGCGACGGACGCACTGACGGTGTCGTCCATCACA
GTTTGCCAGTGATACACATGGGGATCAGCAATCGCGCATATGAAATCACGCCATGTAGTGTATTGACCGA
TTCCTTGCGGTCCGAATGGGCCGAACCCGCTCGTCTGGCTAAGATCGGCCGCAGCGATCGCATCCATGGC
CTCCGCGACCGGCTGCAGAACAGCGGGCAGTTCGGTTTCAGGCAGGTCTTGCAACGTGACACCCTGTGCA
CGGCGGGAGATGCAATAGGTCAGGCTCTCGCTGAATTCCCCAATGTCAAGCACTTCCGGAATCGGGAGCG
CGGCCGATGCAAAGTGCCGATAAACATAACGATCTTTGTAGAAACCATCGGCGCAGCTATTTACCCGCAG
GACATATCCACGCCCTCCTACATCGAAGCTGAAAGCACGAGATTCTTCGCCCTCCGAGAGCTGCATCAGG
TCGGAGACGCTGTCGAACTTTTCGATCAGAAACTTCTCGACAGACGTCGCGGTGAGTTCAGGCTTTTTGG
CCAAGGAAGTTCCTATACTTTCTAGAGAATAGGAACTTCGGAATAGGAACTTCTAGGTACGTGAACCATC
ACCCT
[91 nt withheld, positions 5326-5416]
G
[124 nt withheld, positions 5418-5541]
GGGGATACCCCCTAGAGCCCCAGCTGGTTCTTTCCGCCTCAGAAGCCATAGAGCCCACCGCATCCCCAGA
ACATCGATAGATCTCCATAGAGCCCACCGCATCCCCAGCATGCCTGCTATTGTCTTCCCAATCCTCCCCC
TTGCTGTCCTGCCCCACCCCACCCCCCAGAATAGAATGACACCTACTCAGACAATGCGATGCAATTTCCT
CATTTTATTAGGAAAGGACAGTGGGAGTGGCACCTTCCAGGGTCAAGGAAGGCACGGGGGAGGGGCAAAC
AACAGATGGCTGGCAACTAGAAGGCACAGTCGAGGCTGATCAGCGGGTTTAAACTCAATGATGATTATGA
TGATGGTCGACGGCGCTATTCAGATCCTCTTCTGAGATGAGTTTTTGTTCGGGCCCTCCTCGAGCGGCTC
ACACCTCGTTCTCGTAGCAGAAGGGCGTGAGTGAGAACTGGTCCTGCTCGGTGGGCTTCTCCACCCAGGC
CCCCAGCCCCGCCTTGATGAAGGCTGTGAACAGACGCGCCTTGGCGGCCTGGTACTCCTTTGCCGCCAGC
TTGGACTCATGGTACACGTTGGGTTTGGTAATCTTGGAGCGTAGTAAGTGGGAGGGAACCTTGCCGTGCA
CACGCATCCAGCGACAGTACAACGCGTGCTTACACAGGCGGGACGCGCGGCCCAGCTCATCCTTCCCAGT
CGTGGCGTTGATGACCTCAATAGCGGAGTCGCCTACCGTCCAGTTGACACTGAAGTTGGGGGCCTTCCCT
GGCTGCCGTGCTTCTGCATTGCTGATGCCACTGAGCAAAGGCTTGTTGAGGGTGTAGAGAGGTGGCAGGT
CCTCTATGTTGGAGATCCGCTGGTACATGGCCCTGGAAAGGTGGTCCCCGTGGTAAAGGCTGCCCAGGAT
GATGCTCGAGAAGTAAATGGGCTCCACGAAAATGCTGAGCAGGGATCCCTGGATGCCCACCACGTTCCAG
CGTGCAATCTTGTCACTGCAGGACATGGTGAGCAGCCGCTCCCCTTGCAGCACCCCGTCCCACGCTTGGA
TGCTCGCATTGGAGCGCACTGGAATCGTCCCCTGACCAGACTCTATTTTGGTCCGTAGCTGTCCTCTTGC
TTTACGATTTGGGTGTCTATCTGCTGGTTCTTCCAGGATTGGCTCATGTGGTGAGAAGATTCTGGCATCT
CCACAGGGAGAGGTGCTGATGTACAGATGAAACTGGACATTCTCCTTCAGCCTAAACCCCCCTCGCTCTG
ATTTCTGAAAGATGGATCTTTTTTGATCATCTTTGTTATTTAAGTAAAGCTCAAGTTGTGTATAAAGAAA
TCTGAGCAAGGATCTCCGAGATATTATTTCTGCATGGCAGTCATTTAATGCAAGGCCACGATCACTCATG
TATTCACCATTAATACATTTTGTTCCTGTAGAAACACTTATCACCTTGGCATCTTTAACATCTGTGCCTG
TTGTCATGACGACTCCAGCCAGCACTTTTCTGCGAGCGTGAGGGGAGGAGAAGTTGTCGGTCAGGTCACC
AAACTTACCCAGGACCAGGCGTGAGACAGCGTCAGCTAAAACCTGCGGTAAATGCAGCTGAAGACCCTCA
CTGGGAATAGGCTGGCGAGATGGCGTTTGATCCAAGTGCAACACGTTGATGTCGATCTGGTCCAGGGGGA
TGTACTCGCCCTCGCTGGTGATCCTGCTCTTGGCGGCCGCGGTACCGATGAGCAAGTACACTAAGATGAT
GAAGCCAAAAGCCCCGCTGAGGCCCACGAGGAGGTGGCCGAGCCACGGAATGGTGTCCTTCCCAAGGGCT
GCAGGCTTTGTCCTGAAGGCCAGGGGCTGGCTCCAGGGGCTCCAGGTCGTGAACTCGCCTTGCAGAGGCT
TGACCCGCACCTGAAACTCATACTGGGTGTCTGGGGTGAGCGTCTCCAGGCAGATCCATTCCTGCTTCTG
CTTGAGAGTCAGCAGGGGGGCCTCCTCCCAGGTGTGGCCTGGGGACAGCGTCCGGGCCTCGAACTCCAGG
TGTCTTTCAAAGTAGTGGGAGGCTTGGGAGATTTCCCAGCTTATGTTGCATCTGTGGGTCTCCACGTGGA
CAACTTGGAGGGAGATGGGGGCCATCAGGCGAAGGTTCTCAAAGGGCTTG
Features (pLannotate 1.2.2; 20 found; start..end, strand, type, name):
    420..1591    -  promoter       EF-1α promoter: strong constitutive promoter for human elongation factor EF-1α
   1689..1741    +  misc_feature   bom (fragment): basis of mobility region from pBR322
   1800..1904    +  promoter       AmpR promoter: bla
   1905..2765    +  CDS            AmpR: β-lactamase; bla; confers resistance to ampicillin, carbenicillin, and related antibiotics
   2936..3524    +  rep_origin     ori: high-copy-number ColE1/pMB1/pBR322/pUC origin of replication
   3707..3799    +  CDS            lacI (fragment): lac repressor; lacI; The lac repressor binds to the lac operator to inhibit transcription in E. coli. This inhibition can be relieved by adding lactose or isopropyl-β-D-thiogalactopyranoside (IPTG).
   3812..3833    +  protein_bind   CAP binding site: CAP binding activates transcription in the presence of cAMP. E. coli catabolite activator protein
   3848..3878    +  promoter       lac promoter: promoter for the E. coli lac operon
   3886..3902    +  protein_bind   lac operator: The lac repressor binds to the lac operator to inhibit transcription in E. coli. This inhibition can be relieved by adding lactose or isopropyl-β-D-thiogalactopyranoside (IPTG). lac repressor encoded by lacI
   3975..4096    -  polyA_signal   SV40 poly(A) signal: SV40 polyadenylation signal
   4091..4216    -  CDS            ble (fragment): BLE_KLEPN - Experimental evidence at protein level: Swiss-Prot protein existence level 1. Binding protein with a strong affinity to the bleomycin family of antibiotics. Binds to CL990; an antimitotic-antibiotic compound. From Klebsiella pneumoniae.
   4226..5248    -  CDS            HygR: aminoglycoside phosphotransferase from E. coli; aph(4)-Ia; confers resistance to hygromycin
   5256..5303    -  protein_bind   FRT: FLP-mediated recombination occurs in the 8-bp core sequence TCTAGAAA (Turan and Bode, 2011). FLP recombinase from the Saccharomyces cerevisiae 2μ plasmid
   5308..5541    -  rep_origin     f1 ori (fragment) (sequence partly withheld): f1 bacteriophage origin of replication; arrow indicates direction of (+) strand synthesis
   5562..5583    -  promoter       SV40 promoter (fragment): SV40 enhancer and early promoter
   5587..5610    -  polyA_signal   bGH poly(A) signal (fragment): bovine growth hormone polyadenylation signal
   5626..5850    -  polyA_signal   bGH poly(A) signal: bovine growth hormone polyadenylation signal
   5984..7192    -  CDS            Adarb1 (fragment): RED1_RAT - Also known as Red1. Experimental evidence at protein level: Swiss-Prot protein existence level 1. Catalyzes the hydrolytic deamination of adenosine to inosine in double-stranded RNA (dsRNA) referred to as A-to-I RNA editing. This may affect gene expression and function in a number of ways that include mRNA translation by changing codons and hence the amino acid sequence of proteins; pre-mRNA splicing by altering splice site recognition sequences; RNA stability by changing sequences involved in nuclease recognition; genetic stability in the case of RNA virus genomes by changing seque
   7193..7252    -  CDS            KCNJ2 (fragment): KCNJ2_HUMAN - Also known as IRK1. Experimental evidence at protein level: Swiss-Prot protein existence level 1. Probably participates in establishing action potential waveform and excitability of neuronal and muscle tissues. Inward rectifier potassium channels are characterized by a greater tendency to allow potassium to flow into the cell rather than out of it. Their voltage dependence is regulated by the concentration of extracellular potassium; as external potassium is raised, the voltage range of the channel opening shifts to more positive voltages. The inward rectification is mainly due t
   7268..401     -  CDS            IL2RB (fragment) (across the origin): IL2RB_HUMAN - Also known as IL15RB From Homo sapiens (Human).
