[The description below was written by a language model from this plasmid's Addgene catalogue record and pLannotate feature annotations shown in this document.]
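Description:
XZ375 EF1a-IL2Rbsp-3xFLAG-IL2Rb(ECD+TM)-TS-ADAR2dd-export is a 7.7 kb mammalian expression plasmid built on a FLP-IN backbone. It is propagated in E. coli as a high-copy plasmid through a ColE1/pUC-type origin and selected with ampicillin (AmpR under its bla promoter). The backbone also carries an FRT site placed directly upstream of a hygromycin resistance coding sequence followed by an SV40 poly(A) signal. This is the usual Flp-In arrangement, in which FLP-mediated recombination into a genomic FRT landing pad is expected to activate the otherwise promoterless HygR and allow selection of single-copy stable integrants. The plasmid can also be used for transient transfection. Remnants of lac regulatory elements, an f1 origin fragment and a ble fragment are backbone carry-over.

The payload is one chain of an IL-2-sensing "eLIDAR" synthetic receptor, driven by the strong constitutive EF-1α promoter and terminated by a bGH poly(A) signal. The open reading frame encodes the IL-2 receptor β signal peptide, an N-terminal 3xFLAG tag, and the human IL2RB extracellular and transmembrane domains. These are followed by a short KCNJ2 (Kir2.1)-derived Golgi trafficking sequence, the ADAR2 deaminase domain carrying E488Q and T501A mutations, and a C-terminal ER export sequence. The annotation detects the IL2RB, KCNJ2 and ADAR2 segments but not the FLAG tag or export motif, which are known from the name and catalogue fields. The trafficking and export signals are intended to improve surface delivery of the fusion in this optimized version. As part of a post-transcriptional modular receptor system, the fusion is meant to couple extracellular IL-2 sensing to A-to-I RNA editing activity. The partner receptor chain and the editable RNA reporter are not part of this plasmid and are not described in the record.
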