Addgene plasmid #233386: XZ375 EF1a-IL2Rbsp-3xFLAG-IL2Rb(ECD+TM)-TS-ADAR2dd-export
Purpose: Optimized IL-2-sensing eLIDAR with IL-2 beta chain ecto+TM domains fused with ADAR2dd, with Golgi traffic sequence and ER export sequence
Depositing lab: Xiaojing Gao. Depositing organization: Stanford University. Publication: Post-transcriptional modular synthetic receptors. Zhang X, Mille-Fragoso LS, Kaseniit KE, Lee AP, Zhang M, Call CC, Hu Y, Xie Y, Gao XJ. Nat Chem Biol. 2025 Mar 28. doi: 10.1038/s41589-025-01872-w. PubMed 40155716.
Backbone
  Vector backbone: FLP-IN
  Vector type: Mammalian Expression
Growth in bacteria
  Bacterial resistance: Ampicillin, 100 μg/mL
  Growth temperature: 37°C
  Growth strain: DH5alpha
  Copy number: High Copy
Gene/Insert
  Gene/Insert name: IL2Rb(ecto+TM)-ADAR2dd
  Species: Synthetic
  Mutation: E488Q, T501A on ADAR2dd
  Promoter: EF1a
  Tag / fusion protein: FLAG (N terminal on insert)
  Cloning method: Gibson Cloning
Terms and licenses: Academic/Nonprofit Terms; Industry Terms: Not Available to Industry
Depositor comments: https://benchling.com/s/seq-58dbLbf352drOPNoRZ0S?m=slm-A5DkvgbnddCbGL1YmuHl for annotated sequence file. Please visit https://doi.org/10.1101/2024.05.03.592453 for bioRxiv preprint.
How to cite: XZ375 EF1a-IL2Rbsp-3xFLAG-IL2Rb(ECD+TM)-TS-ADAR2dd-export was a gift from Xiaojing Gao (Addgene plasmid # 233386 ; http://n2t.net/addgene:233386 ; RRID:Addgene_233386)
